Addgene plasmid #239891: LLP969
Purpose: CaMV 35S-SynPro-04 engineered promoter driving the expression of Renilla luciferase
Depositing lab: Ryan Lister. Depositing organization: University of Western Australia. Publication: CRISPRi-based circuits to control gene expression in plants. Khan MA, Herring G, Zhu JY, Oliva M, Fourie E, Johnston B, Zhang Z, Potter J, Pineda L, Pflueger J, Swain T, Pflueger C, Lloyd JPB, Secco D, Small I, Kidd BN, Lister R. Nat Biotechnol. 2025 Mar;43(3):416-430. doi: 10.1038/s41587-024-02236-w. Epub 2024 May 20. PubMed 38769424.
Backbone
  Vector backbone: pBluescript SK(+)
  Vector type: Synthetic Biology
Growth in bacteria
  Bacterial resistance: Ampicillin, 100 μg/mL
  Growth temperature: 30°C
  Growth strain: DH5alpha
  Copy number: High Copy
Gene/Insert
  Gene/Insert name: CaMV 35S-SynPro-04::Rluc (alt name: Other genes: NOS::Fluc)
  Species: Synthetic
  Mutation: N/A
  Tag / fusion protein: PEST on C-terminus of Rluc (C terminal on insert)
  Cloning method: Restriction Enzyme; 5′ cloning site Unknown (unknown if destroyed)
Terms and licenses: Academic/Nonprofit Terms; Industry Terms: Not Available to Industry
How to cite: LLP969 was a gift from Ryan Lister (Addgene plasmid # 239891 ; http://n2t.net/addgene:239891 ; RRID:Addgene_239891)
