[The description below was written by a language model from this plasmid's Addgene catalogue record and pLannotate feature annotations shown in this document.]
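Description:
LLP969 is a 7.3 kb dual-luciferase reporter plasmid built on the pBluescript SK(+) backbone and catalogued as a synthetic biology vector for work on CRISPRi-based gene circuits in plants. It is propagated in E. coli as a high-copy plasmid through the ColE1/pUC-type origin and selected with ampicillin via the β-lactamase gene. The backbone also retains the f1 origin, lacZα and lac regulatory remnants, and flanking T7 and T3 promoters. No T-DNA borders or plant selectable marker are annotated, which suggests use by direct DNA delivery for transient assays, although the record does not state the delivery route.

The test cassette consists of an engineered promoter, CaMV 35S-SynPro-04, detected in the annotation as a partial CaMV 35S promoter. It drives Renilla luciferase, whose coding sequence is interrupted by the potato ST-LS1 IV2 intron, a feature that restricts functional expression to eukaryotic cells capable of splicing. The catalogue lists a C-terminal PEST degron on Rluc, which would shorten the reporter's half-life so that signal tracks changes in promoter activity more closely. The short region immediately after Rluc that the annotation matches to an Arabidopsis DREB2A fragment may correspond to this element. The cassette ends in a CaMV polyadenylation signal.

Downstream lies a normalisation cassette in which the NOS promoter drives intron-containing firefly luciferase (luc+) with a NOS terminator. Each unit is followed by a synthetic poly(A) signal and a transcriptional pause site from the human α2 globin gene, which presumably insulate the cassettes from read-through. The Rluc/Fluc ratio gives a normalised readout of synthetic promoter activity. The specific design of SynPro-04, such as any guide RNA target sites, is not detailed in the record.
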