Features (pLannotate 1.2.2; 25 found; start..end, strand, type, name):
    728..802     +  CDS            DREB2A (fragment): DRE2A_ARATH - Also known as ERF045. Experimental evidence at protein level: Swiss-Prot protein existence level 1. Transcriptional activator that binds specifically to the DNA sequence 5'-[AG]CCGAC-3'. Binding to the C-repeat/DRE element mediates high salinity- and dehydration-inducible transcription. From Arabidopsis thaliana (Mouse-ear cress).
    879..1038    +  polyA_signal   CaMV poly(A) signal (fragment): cauliflower mosaic virus polyadenylation signal
   1050..1098    +  polyA_signal   poly(A) signal: synthetic polyadenylation signal
   1112..1203    +  misc_feature   pause site: RNA polymerase II transcriptional pause signal from the human α2 globin gene
   1217..1396    +  promoter       NOS promoter: nopaline synthase promoter
   1407..1491    +  CDS            luciferase (fragment): firefly luciferase; luc+; enhanced luc+ version of the luciferase gene
   1491..1679    +  intron         IV2 intron: modified second intron of the potato ST-LS1 gene (Vancanneyt et al., 1990)
   1678..3248    +  CDS            luciferase (fragment): firefly luciferase; luc+; enhanced luc+ version of the luciferase gene
   3255..3507    +  terminator     NOS terminator: nopaline synthase terminator and poly(A) signal
   3508..3556    +  polyA_signal   poly(A) signal: synthetic polyadenylation signal
   3570..3661    +  misc_feature   pause site: RNA polymerase II transcriptional pause signal from the human α2 globin gene
   3680..3698    -  promoter       T3 promoter: promoter for bacteriophage T3 RNA polymerase
   3743..3759    -  protein_bind   lac operator: The lac repressor binds to the lac operator to inhibit transcription in E. coli. This inhibition can be relieved by adding lactose or isopropyl-β-D-thiogalactopyranoside (IPTG). lac repressor encoded by lacI
   3767..3797    -  promoter       lac promoter: promoter for the E. coli lac operon
   3812..3833    -  protein_bind   CAP binding site: CAP binding activates transcription in the presence of cAMP. E. coli catabolite activator protein
   3846..3938    -  CDS            lacI (fragment): lac repressor; lacI; The lac repressor binds to the lac operator to inhibit transcription in E. coli. This inhibition can be relieved by adding lactose or isopropyl-β-D-thiogalactopyranoside (IPTG).
   4121..4709    -  rep_origin     ori: high-copy-number ColE1/pMB1/pBR322/pUC origin of replication
   4880..5740    -  CDS            AmpR: β-lactamase; bla; confers resistance to ampicillin, carbenicillin, and related antibiotics
   5741..5845    -  promoter       AmpR promoter: bla
   5898..6326    -  rep_origin     f1 ori (sequence partly withheld): f1 bacteriophage origin of replication; arrow indicates direction of (+) strand synthesis
   6331..6488    -  CDS            lacZα (fragment): LacZα fragment of β-galactosidase; lacZ fragment
   6491..6509    +  promoter       T7 promoter: promoter for bacteriophage T7 RNA polymerase
   6554..6842    +  promoter       CaMV 35S promoter (fragment): strong constitutive promoter from cauliflower mosaic virus
   6951..7139    +  intron         IV2 intron: modified second intron of the potato ST-LS1 gene (Vancanneyt et al., 1990)
   7137..721     +  CDS            LUCI_RENRE (across the origin): Experimental evidence at protein level: Swiss-Prot protein existence level 1. Upon binding the substrate, the enzyme catalyzes an oxygenation, producing a very short-lived hydroperoxide that cyclizes into a dioxetanone structure, which collapses, releasing a CO(2) molecule. The spontaneous breakdown of the dioxetanone releases the energy (about 50 kcal/mole) that is necessary to generate the excited state of the coelenteramide product, which is the singlet form of the monoanion. In vivo the product undergoes the process of nonradiative energy transfer to an accessory protein, a green fluoresce
>Addgene plasmid #239891 | LLP969 | addgene full sequence | sequence record 490752 | Addgene NGS Result
TAGGTGTATTATCCCAGATCTTATCGGAATGGGAAAGTCTGGTAAATCTGGAAATGGTTCTTACAGACTT
TTGGATCATTATAAGTACCTCACAGCTTGGTTCGAACTTCTCAACTTACCTAAGAAGATTATTTTCGTTG
GACACGATTGGGGTGCTTGCTTGGCATTCCATTACTCATACGAACACCAAGATAAGATCAAAGCTATAGT
TCATGCAGAGAGTGTTGTGGATGTGATAGAATCTTGGGATGAGTGGCCAGATATTGAAGAGGATATTGCT
TTGATCAAGTCTGAAGAGGGAGAAAAGATGGTTCTCGAAAATAACTTTTTCGTGGAAACTATGCTTCCTT
CAAAGATTATGAGAAAATTGGAACCAGAAGAGTTTGCTGCATATCTCGAACCTTTCAAGGAAAAAGGAGA
GGTTAGAAGGCCAACACTCAGTTGGCCTAGGGAAATACCATTAGTTAAGGGAGGTAAACCTGATGTTGTG
CAGATCGTGAGAAATTATAACGCTTACCTTAGGGCATCAGATGATTTGCCTAAGATGTTCATCGAGTCAG
ATCCAGGATTTTTCAGTAATGCTATAGTTGAAGGTGCAAAGAAATTTCCAAACACCGAGTTCGTTAAGGT
GAAAGGATTGCATTTCTCACAAGAAGATGCTCCTGATGAGATGGGAAAGTATATTAAGTCTTTTGTTGAA
AGAGTGCTCAAAAACGAGCAGGGTTCTCGATCTGATGCTTCTGAAGTAACGTCAACAAGCTCCCAGTCTG
AGGTATGCACAGTGGAAACGCCAGGTTGTGTTGGTTCTTAAGGTACCCGGCCATGCTAGAGTCCGCAAAA
ATCACCAGTCTCTCTCTACAAATCTATCTCTCTCTATTTTTCTCCAGAATAATGTGTGAGTAGTTCCCAG
ATAAGGGAATTAGGGTTCTTATAGGGTTTCGCTCATGTGTTGAGCATATAAGAAACCCTTAGTATGTATT
TGTATTTGTAAAATACTTCTATCAATAAAATTTCTAATTCCTAAAACCAAAATCCAGTGACCTACTAGTA
ATAAAATATCTTTATTTTCATTACATCTGTGTGTTGGTTTTTTGTGTGAATCGATAGTACTAACATACGC
TCTCCATCAAAACAAAACGAAACAAAACAAACTAGCAAAATAGGCTGTCCCCAGTGCAAGTGCAGGTGCC
AGAACATTTCTCTAGCGCTCTCTAGAGAACCGCAACGTTGAAGGAGCCACTGAGCCGCGGGTTTCTGGAG
TTTAATGAGCTAAGCACATACGTCAGAAACCATTATTGCGCGTTCAAAAGTCGCCTAAGGTCACTATCAG
CTAGCAAATATTTCTTGTCAAAAATGCTCCACTGACGTTCCATAAATTCCCCTCGGTATCCAATTAGAGT
CCATGGATGGAAGACGCCAAAAACATAAAGAAAGGCCCGGCGCCATTCTATCCGCTGGAAGATGGAACCG
CTGGAGAGCAACTGCATAAGGTAAGTTTCTGCTTCTACCTTTGATATATATATAATAATTATCATTAATT
AGTAGTAATATAATATTTCAAATATTTTTTTCAAAATAAAAGAATGTAGTATATAGCAATTGCTTTTCTG
TAGTTTATAAGTGTGTATATTTTAATTTATAACTTTTCTAATATATGACCAAAATTTGTTGATGTGCAGG
CTATGAAGAGATACGCCCTGGTTCCTGGAACAATTGCTTTTACAGATGCACATATCGAGGTGGACATCAC
TTACGCTGAGTACTTCGAAATGTCCGTTCGGTTGGCAGAAGCTATGAAACGATATGGGCTGAATACAAAT
CACAGAATCGTCGTATGCAGTGAAAACTCTCTTCAATTCTTTATGCCGGTGTTGGGCGCGTTATTTATCG
GAGTTGCAGTTGCGCCCGCGAACGACATTTATAATGAACGTGAATTGCTCAACAGTATGGGCATTTCGCA
GCCTACCGTGGTGTTCGTTTCCAAAAAGGGGTTGCAAAAAATTTTGAACGTGCAAAAAAAGCTCCCAATC
ATCCAAAAAATTATTATCATGGATTCTAAAACGGATTACCAGGGATTTCAGTCGATGTACACGTTCGTCA
CATCTCATCTACCTCCCGGTTTTAATGAATACGATTTTGTGCCAGAGTCCTTCGATAGGGACAAGACAAT
TGCACTGATCATGAACTCCTCTGGATCTACTGGTCTGCCTAAAGGTGTCGCTCTGCCTCATAGAACTGCC
TGCGTGAGATTCTCGCATGCCAGAGATCCTATTTTTGGCAATCAAATCATTCCGGATACTGCGATTTTAA
GTGTTGTTCCATTCCATCACGGTTTTGGAATGTTTACTACACTCGGATATTTGATATGTGGATTTCGAGT
CGTCTTAATGTATAGATTTGAAGAAGAGCTGTTTCTGAGGAGCCTTCAGGATTACAAGATTCAAAGTGCG
CTGCTGGTGCCAACCCTATTCTCCTTCTTCGCCAAAAGCACTCTGATTGACAAATACGATTTATCTAATT
TACACGAAATTGCTTCTGGTGGCGCTCCCCTCTCTAAGGAAGTCGGGGAAGCGGTTGCCAAGAGGTTCCA
TCTGCCAGGTATCAGGCAAGGATATGGGCTCACTGAGACTACATCAGCTATTCTGATTACACCCGAGGGG
GATGATAAACCGGGCGCGGTCGGTAAAGTTGTTCCATTTTTTGAAGCGAAGGTTGTGGATCTGGATACCG
GGAAAACGCTGGGCGTTAATCAAAGAGGCGAACTGTGTGTGAGAGGTCCTATGATTATGTCCGGTTATGT
AAACAATCCGGAAGCGACCAACGCCTTGATTGACAAGGATGGATGGCTACATTCTGGAGACATAGCTTAC
TGGGACGAAGACGAACACTTCTTCATCGTTGACCGCCTGAAGTCTCTGATTAAGTACAAAGGCTATCAGG
TGGCTCCCGCTGAATTGGAATCCATCTTGCTCCAACACCCCAACATCTTCGACGCAGGTGTCGCAGGTCT
TCCCGACGATGACGCCGGTGAACTTCCCGCCGCCGTTGTTGTTTTGGAGCACGGAAAGACGATGACGGAA
AAAGAGATCGTGGATTACGTCGCCAGTCAAGTAACAACCGCGAAAAAGTTGCGCGGAGGAGTTGTGTTTG
TGGACGAAGTACCGAAAGGTCTTACCGGAAAACTCGACGCAAGAAAAATCAGAGAGATCCTCATAAAGGC
CAAGAAGGGCGGAAAGATCGCCGTGTAACTCGAGGATCGTTCAAACATTTGGCAATAAAGTTTCTTAAGA
TTGAATCCTGTTGCCGGTCTTGCGACGATTATCATATAATTTCTGTTGAATTACGTTAAGCATGTAATAA
TTAACATGTAATGCATGACGTTATTTATGAGATGGGTTTTTATGATTAGAGTCCCGCAATTATACATTTA
ATACGCGATAGAAAACAAAATATAGCGCGCAAACTAGGATAAATTATCGCGCGCGGTGTCATCTATGTTA
CTAGATCAATAAAATATCTTTATTTTCATTACATCTGTGTGTTGGTTTTTTGTGTGAATCGATAGTACTA
ACATACGCTCTCCATCAAAACAAAACGAAACAAAACAAACTAGCAAAATAGGCTGTCCCCAGTGCAAGTG
CAGGTGCCAGAACATTTCTCTGAGCTCCAGCTTTTGTTCCCTTTAGTGAGGGTTAATTTCGAGCTTGGCG
TAATCATGGTCATAGCTGTTTCCTGTGTGAAATTGTTATCCGCTCACAATTCCACACAACATACGAGCCG
GAAGCATAAAGTGTAAAGCCTGGGGTGCCTAATGAGTGAGCTAACTCACATTAATTGCGTTGCGCTCACT
GCCCGCTTTCCAGTCGGGAAACCTGTCGTGCCAGCTGCATTAATGAATCGGCCAACGCGCGGGGAGAGGC
GGTTTGCGTATTGGGCGCTCTTCCGCTTCCTCGCTCACTGACTCGCTGCGCTCGGTCGTTCGGCTGCGGC
GAGCGGTATCAGCTCACTCAAAGGCGGTAATACGGTTATCCACAGAATCAGGGGATAACGCAGGAAAGAA
CATGTGAGCAAAAGGCCAGCAAAAGGCCAGGAACCGTAAAAAGGCCGCGTTGCTGGCGTTTTTCCATAGG
CTCCGCCCCCCTGACGAGCATCACAAAAATCGACGCTCAAGTCAGAGGTGGCGAAACCCGACAGGACTAT
AAAGATACCAGGCGTTTCCCCCTGGAAGCTCCCTCGTGCGCTCTCCTGTTCCGACCCTGCCGCTTACCGG
ATACCTGTCCGCCTTTCTCCCTTCGGGAAGCGTGGCGCTTTCTCATAGCTCACGCTGTAGGTATCTCAGT
TCGGTGTAGGTCGTTCGCTCCAAGCTGGGCTGTGTGCACGAACCCCCCGTTCAGCCCGACCGCTGCGCCT
TATCCGGTAACTATCGTCTTGAGTCCAACCCGGTAAGACACGACTTATCGCCACTGGCAGCAGCCACTGG
TAACAGGATTAGCAGAGCGAGGTATGTAGGCGGTGCTACAGAGTTCTTGAAGTGGTGGCCTAACTACGGC
TACACTAGAAGAACAGTATTTGGTATCTGCGCTCTGCTGAAGCCAGTTACCTTCGGAAAAAGAGTTGGTA
GCTCTTGATCCGGCAAACAAACCACCGCTGGTAGCGGTGGTTTTTTTGTTTGCAAGCAGCAGATTACGCG
CAGAAAAAAAGGATCTCAAGAAGATCCTTTGATCTTTTCTACGGGGTCTGACGCTCAGTGGAACGAAAAC
TCACGTTAAGGGATTTTGGTCATGAGATTATCAAAAAGGATCTTCACCTAGATCCTTTTAAATTAAAAAT
GAAGTTTTAAATCAATCTAAAGTATATATGAGTAAACTTGGTCTGACAGTTACCAATGCTTAATCAGTGA
GGCACCTATCTCAGCGATCTGTCTATTTCGTTCATCCATAGTTGCCTGACTCCCCGTCGTGTAGATAACT
ACGATACGGGAGGGCTTACCATCTGGCCCCAGTGCTGCAATGATACCGCGAGACCCACGCTCACCGGCTC
CAGATTTATCAGCAATAAACCAGCCAGCCGGAAGGGCCGAGCGCAGAAGTGGTCCTGCAACTTTATCCGC
CTCCATCCAGTCTATTAATTGTTGCCGGGAAGCTAGAGTAAGTAGTTCGCCAGTTAATAGTTTGCGCAAC
GTTGTTGCCATTGCTACAGGCATCGTGGTGTCACGCTCGTCGTTTGGTATGGCTTCATTCAGCTCCGGTT
CCCAACGATCAAGGCGAGTTACATGATCCCCCATGTTGTGCAAAAAAGCGGTTAGCTCCTTCGGTCCTCC
GATCGTTGTCAGAAGTAAGTTGGCCGCAGTGTTATCACTCATGGTTATGGCAGCACTGCATAATTCTCTT
ACTGTCATGCCATCCGTAAGATGCTTTTCTGTGACTGGTGAGTACTCAACCAAGTCATTCTGAGAATAGT
GTATGCGGCGACCGAGTTGCTCTTGCCCGGCGTCAATACGGGATAATACCGCGCCACATAGCAGAACTTT
AAAAGTGCTCATCATTGGAAAACGTTCTTCGGGGCGAAAACTCTCAAGGATCTTACCGCTGTTGAGATCC
AGTTCGATGTAACCCACTCGTGCACCCAACTGATCTTCAGCATCTTTTACTTTCACCAGCGTTTCTGGGT
GAGCAAAAACAGGAAGGCAAAATGCCGCAAAAAAGGGAATAAGGGCGACACGGAAATGTTGAATACTCAT
ACTCTTCCTTTTTCAATATTATTGAAGCATTTATCAGGGTTATTGTCTCATGAGCGGATACATATTTGAA
TGTATTTAGAAAAATAAACAAATAGGGGTTCCGCGCACATTTCCCCGAAAAGTGCCACCTAAATTGTAAG
CGTTAATATTTTGTTAAAATTCGCGTTAAATTTTTGTTAAATCAGCTCATTTTTTAACCAATAGGCCGAA
ATCGGCAAAATCCCTTATAAATCAAAAGAATAGACCGAGATAGGGT
[37 nt withheld, positions 5997-6033]
AAAGAACGTGGACTCCAACGTCAAAGG
[49 nt withheld, positions 6061-6109]
T
[91 nt withheld, positions 6111-6201]
G
[124 nt withheld, positions 6203-6326]
CCCATTCGCCATTCAGGCTGCGCAACTGTTGGGAAGGGCGATCGGTGCGGGCCTCTTCGCTATTACGCCA
GCTGGCGAAAGGGGGATGTGCTGCAAGGCGATTAAGTTGGGTAACGCCAGGGTTTTCCCAGTCACGACGT
TGTAAAACGACGGCCAGTGAATTGTAATACGACTCACTATAGGGCGAATTGGGTACAAGCTTGATCATGC
CGAATTCCGAACGCGTTTGAGACTTTTCAACAAAGGGTAATATCGGGAAACCTCCTCGGATTCCATTGCC
CAGCTATCTGTCACTTCATCAAAAGGACAGTAGAAAAGGAAGGTGGCACCTACAAATGCCATCATTGCGA
TAAAGGAAAGGCTATCGTTCAAGATGCCTCTGCCGACAGTGGTCCCAAAGATGGACCCCCACCCACGAGG
AGCATCGTGGAAAAAGAAGACGTTCCAACCACGTCTTCAAAGCAAGTGGATTGATGTGATATCTCCACTG
ACGTAAGGGATGACGCACAATCCCACGCAACCCACAAATATCCAGTTGGTATATAAGTGACATAAACATT
CGACTCTGGGACGGATCCGTCGACATAACTGCAGATGACTTCAAAGGTGTATGATCCTGAGCAGGTAAGT
TTCTGCTTCTACCTTTGATATATATATAATAATTATCATTAATTAGTAGTAATATAATATTTCAAATATT
TTTTTCAAAATAAAAGAATGTAGTATATAGCAATTGCTTTTCTGTAGTTTATAAGTGTGTATATTTTAAT
TTATAACTTTTCTAATATATGACCAAAATTTGTTGATGTGCAGAGAAAAAGAATGATAACTGGTCCACAA
TGGTGGGCAAGATGTAAACAGATGAACGTGCTTGATTCTTTCATTAATTACTACGATTCAGAAAAGCACG
CTGAGAATGCAGTTATCTTTCTTCACGGAAACGCTGCATCTTCATATTTGTGGAGACATGTTGTGCCTCA
CATTGAACCAGTGGC
